>Addgene plasmid #187411 | pCMV-UGI-nCas9(H840A)-GSVG | addgene full sequence | sequence record 368591 | Addgene NGS Result
TGACCGACAATTGCATGAAGAATCTGCTTAGGGTTAGGCGTTTTGCGCTGCTTCGCGATGTACGGGCCAG
ATATACGCGTTGACATTGATTATTGACTAGTTATTAATAGTAATCAATTACGGGGTCATTAGTTCATAGC
CCATATATGGAGTTCCGCGTTACATAACTTACGGTAAATGGCCCGCCTGGCTGACCGCCCAACGACCCCC
GCCCATTGACGTCAATAATGACGTATGTTCCCATAGTAACGCCAATAGGGACTTTCCATTGACGTCAATG
GGTGGAGTATTTACGGTAAACTGCCCACTTGGCAGTACATCAAGTGTATCATATGCCAAGTACGCCCCCT
ATTGACGTCAATGACGGTAAATGGCCCGCCTGGCATTATGCCCAGTACATGACCTTATGGGACTTTCCTA
CTTGGCAGTACATCTACGTATTAGTCATCGCTATTACCATGGTGATGCGGTTTTGGCAGTACATCAATGG
GCGTGGATAGCGGTTTGACTCACGGGGATTTCCAAGTCTCCACCCCATTGACGTCAATGGGAGTTTGTTT
TGGCACCAAAATCAACGGGACTTTCCAAAATGTCGTAACAACTCCGCCCCATTGACGCAAATGGGCGGTA
GGCGTGTACGGTGGGAGGTCTATATAAGCAGAGCTCTCTGGCTAACTAGAGAACCCACTGCTTACTGGCT
TATCGAAATTAATACGACTCACTATAGGGAGACCCAAGCTTGCCACCATGGGATCCTACCCCTACGACGT
GCCCGACTACGCCCCCAAGAAGAAGAGGAAAGTCGTATCTGGTGGTTCTACTAATCTGTCAGATATTATT
GAAAAGGAGACCGGTAAGCAACTGGTTATCCAGGAATCCATCCTCATGCTCCCAGAGGAGGTGGAAGAAG
TCATTGGGAACAAGCCGGAAAGCGATATACTCGTGCACACCGCCTACGACGAGAGCACCGACGAGAATGT
CATGCTTCTGACTAGCGACGCCCCTGAATACAAGCCTTGGGCTCTGGTCATACAGGATAGCAACGGTGAG
AACAAGATTAAGATGCTCTCTGGTGGTTCTGACAAGAAGTACAGCATCGGCCTGGACATCGGTACCAACA
GCGTGGGCTGGGCCGTGATCACCGACGAGTACAAGGTGCCCAGCAAGAAGTTCAAGGTGCTGGGCAACAC
CGACCGCCACAGCATCAAGAAGAACCTGATCGGCGCCCTGCTGTTCGACAGCGGCGAGACCGCCGAGGCC
ACCCGCCTGAAGCGCACCGCCCGCCGCCGCTACACCCGCCGCAAGAACCGCATCTGCTACCTGCAGGAGA
TCTTCAGCAACGAGATGGCCAAGGTGGACGACAGCTTCTTCCACCGCCTGGAGGAGAGCTTCCTGGTGGA
GGAGGACAAGAAGCACGAGCGCCACCCCATCTTCGGCAACATCGTGGACGAGGTGGCCTACCACGAGAAG
TACCCCACCATCTACCACCTGCGCAAGAAGCTGGTGGACAGCACCGACAAGGCCGACCTGCGCCTGATCT
ACCTGGCCCTGGCCCACATGATCAAGTTCCGCGGCCACTTCCTGATCGAGGGCGACCTGAACCCCGACAA
CAGCGACGTGGACAAGCTGTTCATCCAGCTGGTGCAGACCTACAACCAGCTGTTCGAGGAGAACCCCATC
AACGCCAGCGGCGTGGACGCCAAGGCCATCCTGAGCGCCCGCCTGAGCAAGAGCCGCCGCCTGGAGAACC
TGATCGCCCAGCTGCCCGGCGAGAAGAAGAACGGCCTGTTCGGCAACCTGATCGCCCTGAGCCTGGGCCT
GACCCCCAACTTCAAGAGCAACTTCGACCTGGCCGAGGACGCCAAGCTGCAGCTGAGCAAGGACACCTAC
GACGACGACCTGGACAACCTGCTGGCCCAGATCGGCGACCAGTACGCCGACCTGTTCCTGGCCGCCAAGA
ACCTGAGCGACGCCATCCTGCTGAGCGACATCCTGCGCGTGAACACCGAGATCACCAAGGCCCCCCTGAG
CGCCAGCATGATCAAGCGCTACGACGAGCACCACCAGGACCTGACCCTGCTGAAGGCCCTGGTGCGCCAG
CAGCTGCCCGAGAAGTACAAGGAGATCTTCTTCGACCAGAGCAAGAACGGCTACGCCGGCTACATCGACG
GCGGCGCCAGCCAGGAGGAGTTCTACAAGTTCATCAAGCCCATCCTGGAGAAGATGGACGGCACCGAGGA
GCTGCTGGTGAAGCTGAACCGCGAGGACCTGCTGCGCAAGCAGCGCACCTTCGACAACGGCAGCATCCCC
CACCAGATCCACCTGGGCGAGCTGCACGCCATCCTGCGCCGCCAGGAGGACTTCTACCCCTTCCTGAAGG
ACAACCGCGAGAAGATCGAGAAGATCCTGACCTTCCGCATCCCCTACTACGTGGGCCCCCTGGCCCGCGG
CAACAGCCGCTTCGCCTGGATGACCCGCAAGAGCGAGGAGACCATCACCCCCTGGAACTTCGAGGAGGTG
GTGGACAAGGGCGCCAGCGCCCAGAGCTTCATCGAGCGCATGACCAACTTCGACAAGAACCTGCCCAACG
AGAAGGTGCTGCCCAAGCACAGCCTGCTGTACGAGTACTTCACCGTGTACAACGAGCTGACCAAGGTGAA
GTACGTGACCGAGGGCATGCGCAAGCCCGCCTTCCTGAGCGGCGAGCAGAAGAAGGCCATCGTGGACCTG
CTGTTCAAGACCAACCGCAAGGTGACCGTGAAGCAGCTGAAGGAGGACTACTTCAAGAAGATCGAGTGCT
TCGACAGCGTGGAGATCAGCGGCGTGGAGGACCGCTTCAACGCCAGCCTGGGCACCTACCACGACCTGCT
GAAGATCATCAAGGACAAGGACTTCCTGGACAACGAGGAGAACGAGGACATCCTGGAGGACATCGTGCTG
ACCCTGACCCTGTTCGAGGACCGCGAGATGATCGAGGAGCGCCTGAAGACCTACGCCCACCTGTTCGACG
ACAAGGTGATGAAGCAGCTGAAGCGCCGCCGCTACACCGGCTGGGGCCGCCTGAGCCGCAAGCTTATCAA
CGGCATCCGCGACAAGCAGAGCGGCAAGACCATCCTGGACTTCCTGAAGAGCGACGGCTTCGCCAACCGC
AACTTCATGCAGCTGATCCACGACGACAGCCTGACCTTCAAGGAGGACATCCAGAAGGCCCAGGTGAGCG
GCCAGGGCGACAGCCTGCACGAGCACATCGCCAACCTGGCCGGCAGCCCCGCCATCAAGAAGGGCATCCT
GCAGACCGTGAAGGTGGTGGACGAGCTGGTGAAGGTGATGGGCCGCCACAAGCCCGAGAACATCGTGATC
GAGATGGCCCGCGAGAACCAGACCACCCAGAAGGGCCAGAAGAACAGCCGCGAGCGCATGAAGCGCATCG
AGGAGGGCATCAAGGAGCTGGGCAGCCAGATCCTGAAGGAGCACCCCGTGGAGAACACCCAGCTGCAGAA
CGAGAAGCTGTACCTGTACTACCTGCAGAACGGCCGCGACATGTACGTGGACCAGGAGCTGGACATCAAC
CGCCTGAGCGACTACGACGTGGACGCCATCGTGCCCCAGAGCTTCCTGAAGGACGACAGCATCGACAACA
AGGTGCTGACCCGCAGCGACAAGAACCGCGGCAAGAGCGACAACGTGCCCAGCGAGGAGGTGGTGAAGAA
GATGAAGAACTACTGGCGCCAGCTGCTGAACGCCAAGCTGATCACCCAGCGCAAGTTCGACAACCTGACC
AAGGCCGAGCGCGGCGGCCTGAGCGAGCTGGACAAGGCCGGCTTCATCAAGCGCCAGCTGGTGGAGACCC
GCCAGATCACCAAGCACGTGGCCCAGATCCTGGACAGCCGCATGAACACCAAGTACGACGAGAACGACAA
GCTGATCCGCGAGGTGAAGGTGATCACCCTGAAGAGCAAGCTGGTGAGCGACTTCCGCAAGGACTTCCAG
TTCTACAAGGTGCGCGAGATCAACAACTACCACCACGCCCACGACGCCTACCTGAACGCCGTGGTGGGCA
CCGCCCTGATCAAGAAGTACCCCAAGCTGGAGAGCGAGTTCGTGTACGGCGACTACAAGGTGTACGACGT
GCGCAAGATGATCGCCAAGAGCGAGCAGGAGATCGGCAAGGCCACCGCCAAGTACTTCTTCTACAGCAAC
ATCATGAACTTCTTCAAGACCGAGATCACCCTGGCCAACGGCGAGATCCGCAAGCGCCCCCTGATCGAGA
CCAACGGCGAGACCGGCGAGATCGTGTGGGACAAGGGCCGCGACTTCGCCACCGTGCGCAAGGTGCTGAG
CATGCCCCAGGTGAACATCGTGAAGAAGACCGAGGTGCAGACCGGCGGCTTCAGCAAGGAGAGCATCCTG
CCCAAGCGCAACAGCGACAAGCTGATCGCCCGCAAGAAGGACTGGGACCCCAAGAAGTACGGCGGCTTCG
ACAGCCCCACCGTGGCCTACAGCGTGCTGGTGGTGGCCAAGGTGGAGAAGGGCAAGAGCAAGAAGCTGAA
GAGCGTGAAGGAGCTGCTGGGCATCACCATCATGGAGCGCAGCAGCTTCGAGAAGAACCCCATCGACTTC
CTGGAGGCCAAGGGCTACAAGGAGGTGAAGAAGGACCTGATCATCAAGCTGCCCAAGTACAGCCTGTTCG
AGCTGGAGAACGGCCGCAAGCGCATGCTGGCCAGCGCCGGCGAGCTGCAGAAGGGCAACGAGCTGGCCCT
GCCCAGCAAGTACGTGAACTTCCTGTACCTGGCCAGCCACTACGAGAAGCTGAAGGGCAGCCCCGAGGAC
AACGAGCAGAAGCAGCTGTTCGTGGAGCAGCACAAGCACTACCTGGACGAGATCATCGAGCAGATCAGCG
AGTTCAGCAAGCGCGTGATCCTGGCCGACGCCAACCTGGACAAGGTGCTGAGCGCCTACAACAAGCACCG
CGACAAGCCCATCCGCGAGCAGGCCGAGAACATCATCCACCTGTTCACCCTGACCAACCTGGGCGCCCCC
GCCGCCTTCAAGTACTTCGACACCACCATCGACCGCAAGCGCTACACCAGCACCAAGGAGGTGCTGGACG
CCACCCTGATCCACCAGAGCATCACCGGTCTGTACGAGACCCGCATCGACCTGAGCCAGCTGGGCGGCGA
CAGCGGCAGCGAGACTCCCGGGACCTCAGAGTCCGCCACACCCGAAAGTGGCAGCTACGCCCTGGGTCCG
TATCAGATTAGCGCCCCGCAGCTGCCAGCATACAATGGTCAGACCGTGGGTACCTTCTACTATGTGAACG
ACGCTGGCGGTCTGGAGGGCAAGGTGTTTAGCAGCGGCGGTCCAACCCCGTACCCAAACTATGCCAATGC
CGGTCATGTGGAGAGTCAGAGCGCCCTGTTCATGCGTGATAACGGCATCAGCGAGGGTCTGGTGTTCCAC
AACAACCCGGAAGGCACCTGCGGTTTTTGCGTGAACATGACCGAGACCCTGCTGCCGGAAAACGCGAAAA
TGACCGTGGTGCCGCCGGAAGGTGTCATTCCAGTGAAGCGCGGCGCTACCGGTGAAACCAAAGTGTTTAC
CGGTAACAGCAACGGCCCGAAGAGCCCGACCAAAGGCGGTTGCTAACTCGAGCATGCATCTAGAGGGCCC
TATTCTATAGTGTCACCTAAATGCTAGAGCTCGCTGATCAGCCTCGACTGTGCCTTCTAGTTGCCAGCCA
TCTGTTGTTTGCCCCTCCCCCGTGCCTTCCTTGACCCTGGAAGGTGCCACTCCCACTGTCCTTTCCTAAT
AAAATGAGGAAATTGCATCGCATTGTCTGAGTAGGTGTCATTCTATTCTGGGGGGTGGGGTGGGGCAGGA
CAGCAAGGGGGAGGATTGGGAAGACAATAGCAGGCATGCTGGGGATGCGGTGGGCTCTATGGCTTCTGAG
GCGGAAAGAACCAGCTGCATTAATGAATCGGCCAACGCGCGGGGAGAGGCGGTTTGCGTATTGGGCGCTC
TTTCGCTTCCTCGCTCACTGACTCGCTGCGCTCGGTCGTTCGGCTGCGGCGAGCGGTATCAGCTCACTCA
AAGGCGGTAATACGGTTATCCACAGAATCAGGGGATAACGCAGGAAAGAACATGTGAGCAAAAGGCCAGC
AAAAGGCCAGGAACCGTAAAAAGGCCGCGTTGCTGGCGTTTTTCCATAGGCTCCGCCCCCCTGACGAGCA
TCACAAAAATCGACGCTCAAGTCAGAGGTGGCGAAACCCGACAGGACTATAAAGATACCAGGCGTTTCCC
CCTGGAAGCTCCCTCGTGCGCTCTCCTGTTCCGACCCTGCCGCTTACCGGATACCTGTCCGCCTTTCTCC
CTTCGGGAAGCGTGGCGCTTTCTCATAGCTCACGCTGTAGGTATCTCAGTTCGGTGTAGGTCGTTCGCTC
CAAGCTGGGCTGTGTGCACGAACCCCCCGTTCAGCCCGACCGCTGCGCCTTATCCGGTAACTATCGTCTT
GAGTCCAACCCGGTAAGACACGACTTATCGCCACTGGCAGCAGCCACTGGTAACAGGATTAGCAGAGCGA
GGTATGTAGGCGGTGCTACAGAGTTCTTGAAGTGGTGGCCTAACTACGGCTACACTAGAAGAACAGTATT
TGGTATCTGCGCTCTGCTGAAGCCAGTTACCTTCGGAAAAAGAGTTGGTAGCTCTTGATCCGGCAAACAA
ACCACCGCTGGTAGCGGTGGTTTTTTTGTTTGCAAGCAGCAGATTACGCGCAGAAAAAAAGGATCTCAAG
AAGATCCTTTGATCTTTTCTACGGGGTCTGACGCTCAGTGGAACGAAAACTCACGTTAAGGGATTTTGGT
CATGAGATTATCAAAAAGGATCTTCACCTAGATCCTTTTAAATTAAAAATGAAGTTTTAAATCAATCTAA
AGTATATATGAGTAAACTTGGTCTGACAGTTACCAATGCTTAATCAGTGAGGCACCTATCTCAGCGATCT
GTCTATTTCGTTCATCCATAGTTGCCTGACTCCCCGTCGTGTAGATAACTACGATACGGGAGGGCTTACC
ATCTGGCCCCAGTGCTGCAATGATACCGCGAGACCCACGCTCACCGGCTCCAGATTTATCAGCAATAAAC
CAGCCAGCCGGAAGGGCCGAGCGCAGAAGTGGTCCTGCAACTTTATCCGCCTCCATCCAGTCTATTAATT
GTTGCCGGGAAGCTAGAGTAAGTAGTTCGCCAGTTAATAGTTTGCGCAACGTTGTTGCCATTGCTACAGG
CATCGTGGTGTCACGCTCGTCGTTTGGTATGGCTTCATTCAGCTCCGGTTCCCAACGATCAAGGCGAGTT
ACATGATCCCCCATGTTGTGCAAAAAAGCGGTTAGCTCCTTCGGTCCTCCGATCGTTGTCAGAAGTAAGT
TGGCCGCAGTGTTATCACTCATGGTTATGGCAGCACTGCATAATTCTCTTACTGTCATGCCATCCGTAAG
ATGCTTTTCTGTGACTGGTGAGTACTCAACCAAGTCATTCTGAGAATAGTGTATGCGGCGACCGAGTTGC
TCTTGCCCGGCGTCAATACGGGATAATACCGCGCCACATAGCAGAACTTTAAAAGTGCTCATCATTGGAA
AACGTTCTTCGGGGCGAAAACTCTCAAGGATCTTACCGCTGTTGAGATCCAGTTCGATGTAACCCACTCG
TGCACCCAACTGATCTTCAGCATCTTTTACTTTCACCAGCGTTTCTGGGTGAGCAAAAACAGGAAGGCAA
AATGCCGCAAAAAAGGGAATAAGGGCGACACGGAAATGTTGAATACTCATACTCTTCCTTTTTCAATATT
ATTGAAGCATTTATCAGGGTTATTGTCTCATGAGCGGATACATATTTGAATGTATTTAGAAAAATAAACA
AATAGGGGTTCCGCGCACATTTCCCCGAAAAGTGCCACCTGACGTCGACGGATCGGGAGATCTCCCGATC
CCCTATGGTGCACTCTCAGTACAATCTGCTCTGATGCCGCATAGTTAAGCCAGTATCTGCTCCCTGCTTG
TGTGTTGGAGGTCGCTGAGTAGTGCGCGAGCAAAATTTAAGCTACAACAAGGCAAGGCT
Features (pLannotate 1.2.2; 15 found; start..end, strand, type, name):
     82..461     +  enhancer       CMV enhancer: human cytomegalovirus immediate early enhancer
    462..665     +  promoter       CMV promoter: human cytomegalovirus (CMV) immediate early promoter
    661..694     +  LTR            5' LTR (truncated) (fragment): truncated 5' long terminal repeat (LTR) from HIV-1
    710..728     +  promoter       T7 promoter: promoter for bacteriophage T7 RNA polymerase
    820..1068    +  CDS            UGI: UNGI_BPPB2 - Experimental evidence at protein level: Swiss-Prot protein existence level 1. This protein binds specifically and reversibly to the host uracil-DNA glycosylase, preventing removal of uracil residues from PBS2 DNA by the host uracil-excision repair system. From Bacillus phage PBS2 (Bacteriophage PBS2).
   1081..5181    +  CDS            cas9: CAS9_STRP1 - Also known as csn1 From Streptococcus pyogenes serotype M1.
   5182..5229    +  CDS            ABE(7.10) (fragment): adenine base editor comprising wild-type E. coli TadA fused to the evolved TadA*(7.10) mutant (Gaudelli et al., 2017)
   5227..5643    +  CDS            dddA (fragment): DDDA_BURC1 - Experimental evidence at protein level: Swiss-Prot protein existence level 1. Toxic component of a toxin-immunity protein module, which functions as a cellular contact-dependent growth inhibition (CDI) system. CDI modules allow bacteria to communicate with and inhibit the growth of closely related neighboring bacteria in a contact-dependent fashion. Bacteria that have this module inhibit or kill bacteria without it, giving them a growth advantage. Probably specifically inhibited by cognate immunity protein DddI (Probable). The C-terminal 163 residue fragment has double-stranded DN
   5674..5692    -  promoter       SP6 promoter: promoter for bacteriophage SP6 RNA polymerase
   5718..5942    +  polyA_signal   bGH poly(A) signal: bovine growth hormone polyadenylation signal
   5961..6018    -  CDS            lacI (fragment): lac repressor; lacI; The lac repressor binds to the lac operator to inhibit transcription in E. coli. This inhibition can be relieved by adding lactose or isopropyl-β-D-thiogalactopyranoside (IPTG).
   6201..6789    -  rep_origin     ori: high-copy-number ColE1/pMB1/pBR322/pUC origin of replication
   6960..7820    -  CDS            AmpR: β-lactamase; bla; confers resistance to ampicillin, carbenicillin, and related antibiotics
   7821..7925    -  promoter       AmpR promoter: bla
   7984..8036    -  misc_feature   bom (fragment): basis of mobility region from pBR322
