[The description below was written by a language model from this plasmid's Addgene catalogue record and pLannotate feature annotations shown in this document.]
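Description:
pCMV-UGI-nCas9(H840A)-GSVG is an 8.1 kb mammalian expression plasmid of the CRISPR class, built on a pCMV backbone. It is propagated in E. coli through a high-copy ColE1/pUC-type origin and selected with ampicillin via the β-lactamase gene and its native promoter. A short fragment of the pBR322 bom region and a small lacI remnant are also annotated in the backbone and appear to be vector carry-over rather than functional parts.

The payload is a single fusion open reading frame driven by the human cytomegalovirus immediate-early enhancer and promoter and terminated by the bovine growth hormone polyadenylation signal. Reading from the N-terminus, it encodes the phage PBS2 uracil glycosylase inhibitor (UGI), then Streptococcus pyogenes Cas9, which the plasmid name identifies as the H840A nickase. A short stretch annotated as a base-editor fragment follows and most likely represents a linker. The last element is a fragment of DddA, the Burkholderia toxin domain that deaminates cytosine in double-stranded DNA. According to the record this is the "GSVG" variant of DddA, but the substitutions that define it are not stated. The catalogue lists the insert species as human, whereas the annotated coding parts are of bacterial and phage origin. T7 and SP6 promoters flank the cassette and can serve for in vitro transcription or as sequencing primer sites. A very short hit to an HIV-1 LTR just after the CMV promoter is probably an annotation artefact.

In such a fusion, Cas9 nickase targets the deaminase to a guide-specified site while UGI blocks uracil excision, favouring C-to-T conversion. No guide RNA cassette is annotated, so the guide must be supplied separately. The associated work concerns base editing in human cells with monomeric DddA deaminases.
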