Addgene plasmid #187411: pCMV-UGI-nCas9(H840A)-GSVG
Purpose: DddA GSVG variant
Depositing lab: Jin-Soo Kim. Depositing organization: Institute for Basic Science. Publication: Base editing in human cells with monomeric DddA-TALE fusion deaminases. Mok YG, Lee JM, Chung E, Lee J, Lim K, Cho SI, Kim JS. Nat Commun. 2022 Jul 12;13(1):4038. doi: 10.1038/s41467-022-31745-y. PubMed 35821233.
Backbone
  Vector backbone: pCMV
  Vector type: Mammalian Expression, CRISPR
Growth in bacteria
  Bacterial resistance: Ampicillin, 100 μg/mL
  Growth temperature: 37°C
  Growth strain: DH5alpha
  Copy number: Unknown
Gene/Insert
  Gene/Insert name: DddA GSVG variant
  Species: H. sapiens (human)
Terms and licenses: Academic/Nonprofit Terms; Industry Terms: Not Available to Industry
How to cite: pCMV-UGI-nCas9(H840A)-GSVG was a gift from Jin-Soo Kim (Addgene plasmid # 187411 ; http://n2t.net/addgene:187411 ; RRID:Addgene_187411)
